Addgene plasmid #14009: pBS cHoxB8 (CT#786)
Depositing lab: Cliff Tabin. Depositing organization: Harvard Medical School.
Backbone
  Vector backbone: pBS SK
  Backbone size w/o insert (bp): 3000
  Vector type: Bacterial Expression
Growth in bacteria
  Bacterial resistance: Ampicillin, 100 μg/mL
  Growth temperature: 37°C
  Growth strain: DH5alpha
  Copy number: High Copy
Gene/Insert
  Gene/Insert name: HoxB8 (alt name: Chox 2.4)
  Species: G. gallus (chicken)
  Insert size (bp): 1000
  Entrez Gene: HOXB8
  Cloning method: Restriction Enzyme; 5′ cloning site EcoRI (not destroyed); 3′ cloning site EcoRI (not destroyed)
  Sequencing primers: 5′ T7; 3′ T3
Terms and licenses: Academic/Nonprofit Terms; Industry Terms: Not Available to Industry
Depositor comments: Full-length chick Hox B8, from Craig Nelson. Note that there is no exact match for this isoform in GenBank.
How to cite: pBS cHoxB8 (CT#786) was a gift from Cliff Tabin (Addgene plasmid # 14009 ; http://n2t.net/addgene:14009 ; RRID:Addgene_14009)
