[The description below was written by a language model from this plasmid's Addgene catalogue record.]
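Description:
pBS cHoxB8 is a pBluescript SK-based cloning plasmid carrying a chicken (Gallus gallus) HoxB8 cDNA, also known by the older name Chox 2.4. The backbone is about 3 kb and the insert about 1 kb. It is maintained as a high-copy plasmid in standard E. coli cloning strains under ampicillin selection. The record contains only catalogue fields, with no feature table, so the origin of replication, resistance cassette and other backbone elements are not individually documented. pBluescript vectors generally carry a pUC-type origin, an f1 origin and the bla ampicillin resistance gene.

The insert is described as full-length chick HoxB8 and was cloned into the EcoRI site at both ends, with both sites preserved, so the fragment can be released by a single EcoRI digest. Because the same enzyme was used on both sides, the cloning was non-directional, and the record does not explicitly state the orientation of the insert relative to the vector. It does list T7 as the 5′ sequencing primer and T3 as the 3′ primer. The depositor notes that no exact match for this isoform exists in GenBank, so the sequence may differ from reference HOXB8 entries.

Although the plasmid is catalogued as a bacterial expression vector, the record names no promoter intended to drive protein production, nor any tags or reporters. In pBluescript SK the polylinker is flanked by T7 and T3 phage promoters, an arrangement commonly used for in vitro transcription of sense or antisense RNA, for example as in situ hybridization probes. The plasmid can also serve as a source of the cDNA for subcloning. The record itself does not state the intended use.
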