>Addgene plasmid #14009 | pBS cHoxB8 (CT#786) | addgene partial sequence | sequence record 55224 | T7 5'-TAATACGACTCACTATAGGG-3'
TCGACGGTATCGATAAGCTTGATATCGAATTCAGTGCCATGCAGGCTTAGAGTTTTGATTATATCCTCCT
TTTATATTCCTGGAAATCACAAACTGTCGTCGCTTAGCATCTTAGCGCTTTCTTTTTTTGCTAATAGATT
CCCGTGCTTTGCTTCGGTTGGCTTTTCTTTTTTTTTTTTTTTCCCTTTCTTTTTTTTTTTTTCCTCCTCC
TCCGTACAAATATTATTATTTAAATTAAAATGAGCTCCTATTTTGTCAACTCACTCTTCTCCAAATACAA
AACCGGGGACTCGTTGCGTCCCAATTACTATGACTGCGGGTTCGCTCAGGATCTTGGGGGCAGACCCACG
GTGGTGTACGGACCCAGCACGGGGGGCACCTTCCAGCATCCGACCCAAATCCAGGAGTTCTACCACGGAG
CATCCTCACTCTCCAGCTCCCCTTACCAACAAAATCCCTGCGCCGTGGCGTGCCATGGGGACCCGAGCAA
CTTCTATGGCTACAACCCTTTGCAAAGGCAGAGCCTCTTCAGCGCCCAGGAGTCGGACTTGGTGCAGTAC
ACGGACTGCAAGCTTGCTGCCAGCGGCCTTGGAGAGGAGGCGGAGAGCTCGGAGCAAAGCCCTTCTCCGA
CCCAGCTTTTCCCCTGGATGCGACCGCAAGCAGCCGCTGGACGGAGGAGGGGGAGGCAAACCTACAGCCG
CTACCAGACGCTGGAACTGGAGAAGGAATTTCTATTTAATCCCTACCTGACCCGCAAACGGAGGATCGAG
GTCTCGCATGCCCTGGGATTGACAGAAAGGCAGGTCAAAATCTGGTTCCAGAACAGGAGGATGAAATGGA
AAAAGGAAAACAACAAAGACAAGTTTCCCAGCAGCAAATGCGAGCAGGAA
